>Addgene plasmid #223485 | pEY138 | addgene full sequence | sequence record 441594 | Addgene NGS Result
TCACACAGGAAACAGCTATGACCATGATTACGCCAAGCTGTAAGTTTAAACATGATCTTACTAACTAACT
ATTCTCATTTAAATTTTCAGAGCTTAAAAATGGCTGAAATCACTCACAACGATGGATACGCTAACAACTT
GGAAATGAAATAAGCTTGCATGCCTGCAGACAAGTACGGCAAATCGGCAATTCGCCGATTTGCCGGATTG
CCGGAAATCTTGATTTTCGGCAAACCGGCAAACATCAGCGTACTATTTTACTATTCAAAATAAATGTAGG
AACATTCATAGGATGCGTACAATTTTGCCGATAAAATTTAAATTCTGAAGCTTCAAAAAAAATGTGCAAA
ACCACAATTTGCCGAAAATTCTAGCCGATTTCAATTCCGGCAATTTTTTGCCGAAAAAAATTGCCGCCCA
CCCCTGATTTATATTCAGTCTGTTACCGATTCTAGTGAGGGGTTTCCAGCCTTTGCATGAATAGGTGTCT
GCTACATTAATTGCGCAATCCACATTGATACAGAGCAACCTCAATTGTTGTTTTTTCTGTGGCCCGTTCT
GCTCGTTACACCTATAAAAAGGTGGTCAAACAAGTCGTAAAATTTGGGTCATGAGATGGTCCCTGGGTTA
ATTGGAGAAGTGCCGTCATTGAGAGAGAGAGAGCCAATTACGTATGAGGTCTGCTCTGCTCTCGGGAAGA
CTCTATAACCCTTCGTTTTTGGCGGGAGATATGAGATATTTTGCTGTAATTATCGCACTTGTTTTGGGTA
TTCTCTTTTTGTATGATTTACCTAAAATTTTTGAGCAGTTGTGATTATCCTATTTTGTTTCGAGAACCTA
GAAATGTTTCCTATCATAGTAACCGTTTAACTCTGTGAGTATAGTTTTACTTTAAGTTGCTCCGTTTTTT
ATTTGACTAGCACAGCTTTTTTACATTGCTCCGGTTTTGGCCAAAGGTTTTCTGTTTTTTTTTTGCAGTT
CTGACTTATTCTGGCCTGCTTTACCCAGCTAAGCCTAGGCCCGGTTACAGTCCATAAGACAACATTTTTG
AACTCAATAATTGCCGAATTGCCAAAATGCCAAATTTTCGATTGCTGCCCGTCTGAGTAAGTCTGAAACA
GTTTGTGTGAAATTGAGCCGGAAACTACTCGGAGTGATGTGGCCACTTCCCTATTTAGTTTCTCGGTTGA
TTTTCACACTTCCCGCCGAGAGCCCGAAGCATCTGCCAGCTGAACGGTTTCCGTCGTTTTTCATGTCTAT
CGCTAAAATGTGCGCGTTACACACACATAAACATCACTTCTCTCATAAAGTGATGGATAATTCGAGTGGA
TTGCATCTGACACCACACTTCCGATAATCGCTTCGTCGTCTTGTCATCATCGTCGTTTTCTTCGTCTTGT
TGTCGTCCGGTCCCCACACACACATCAAAACGGCTACTTCCGACGTGTCGGTGGTTTGTGTGTGTGTCAA
ACGGCACCACCACAAGTGGTTGCCCTCGCCCGTGTGCTAATTCGCATTTTGTCTTGTTAATCACGCAATA
GTGATAACAATCGCTTCCGGACCATTGCTAATATAATATATTGGCTACCGCGGGCATGTCTTGGCAATAA
CCTTGATGTCAAGTTTTATCGTTAAAATGTGAAGCTGTATGATTGCGAAAAATTTGAAGTTTTCCCATTC
AAATTGTAGGCATATTTGAAAAATTTCTGAAGATTTATATCTGTCGTAAGTGGAACGGTTTATTTGGTTT
CTTGGGTCTCGTCGCGAAAAGCTTTCACTATGGTTTGAAGCACGACTGGGCGACAATCGAAGTCGAAGTT
CGGCAATTCGATAATTCGGCAATTATCGAGTTCAAGATTTTCGAAAGAAAAACTCAAAAAATAATTTTGA
AATCTATTTATTAGTTCTGGACACGCGGAGTCAGAAAGTCCCATTTCGCTTTGATCTACGAAAAATGCGG
GAGTTGAGACGCAGACATCTCAACTGATTTCGCATGGTTAAGAGTGTGCTGACGTCACAATTGTTCTGGA
AAAAAATTCCCGCATTTTTTGTAGATCAAACCGTAATGGGATAGCCTGGACGTAGAACTCGCCAAATCGT
AGATATATGCATAATGAAAACTCTAGAGTTAACTCTGCCACCCTCATAAAGTGAGTTAGAAACATTTCTG
CTCTGAGGAACTATAGAACCCCCTTTCAAGTCGATCGTCAGCAAATTCTAGAAAGATCTGACAGTGGCCG
ATTTTTTAATGTTTCTAGGCCACGTAAAAAAGCTGATGTCTTGTTACTTTTCAATTCGAAAATCCCTTTT
TTTAATTTTTCGGCAGCACCCGGTCCGAGCCAACATCTTCCTAAACACTTCAAAACCCCGCCCCCTTCTG
CCCTCCCGGGTGTCTCCGTGTTGTTCAGGGTGTTGTCCACCCCCTAGACACCCAACTGACCATTCACCCG
TCTCCTCCTCCCCCTCTACAACAACCACCACCACCTGATCCATTCCATTATAATGATATTCCGCATACTT
GTCATACAGAGAATACCCGGTTTGCTGCTGCCAAACGGTTTTCATTTATTCCATTTCTCACTCCTTGATT
GTTGTCAATTCTTCGATTCGATGCGGCAAAACTAGCGCCAGTGGGGAAATTGCTTTAATAGTAAACAATT
TTTTTTTAAATTTCCTATATTTTTTGTATAAGATTTTCTTTTTTAATTGCAAATCCCATGGGAAAGTCTC
AAATTGCATAAAATTCCAATTTGAATTCCCTCCAAGATTTCAATGTTCGATGGAGCGCACTTGAATTATT
ATAATTTTTATCAATGAATTTTTTTATCATCTCTGACTGATTTTTCACGATTTTTTGTGTAGTTTTAGAG
GAAATTTACTGAAAAATCCAAGTTAAATGTAAATTTCCGATTTTTATACAATTTTTGGACTACTTTCCCC
GCCGCCACCGCTAAAAATCCCAATTTCCTGCAAGTTTTCACCTGCTCTGACTCATTTCCGCGAGCGCGCG
CGCTCGTACTTTTTATCTTTTACTATTTATTTATCTCCTCCAAAAAAAAATCCCGTTAATTTTTTTTCCC
TTACAATTTCTCATAATTTACTCATTTAGTTTGGCTTAAAAAATGCTAAATTAAATTTTTTTTTCATTTC
CAGATCACATGACACAACGAAACCCGGGATTGGCCAAAGGACCCAAAGGTATGTTTCGAATGATACTAAC
ATAACATAGAACATTTTCAGGAGGACCCTTGGAGGGTACCGGTTTTCCCAGTCACGACGCGTGGTACCGA
GCTCAGAAAAAATGACCGCTCCAAAGAAGAAACGCAAAGTACCGAGCTCAGAAAAAATGACGGCACCTAA
AAAGAAACGCAAAGTACCGGTCGCCGAGAAGACAGCCCCAAAAAAGAAGCGTAAAGTTCCACGCGTCATG
GGAGTAAGTTTAAACAGTTCGGTACTAACTAACCATACATATTTAAATTTTCAGCGCGCTGTCTCCAAGG
GAGAGGAGCTCATCAAGGAGAACATGCACACCAAGCTCTACATGGAGGGAACCGTCAACAACCACCACTT
CAAGTGCACCCACGAAGGGGAGGGCAAGCCCTACGAGGGCACCCAGACCAACAGGATTAAGGTGGTGGAG
GGAGGCCCCCTGCCGTTCGCATTCGACATCCTGGCCACCTGCTTTATGTACGGGAGCAAGACCTTCATCA
ACCACACCCAAGGAATCCCAGACTTCTTCAAGCAATCCTTCGTAAGTTTAAACATGATTTTACTAACTAA
CTAATCTGATTTAAATTTTCAGCCTGAGGGCTTCACATGGGAGAGAGTCACCACATACGAAGACGGGGGC
GTGCTTACCGTTACCCAGGACACCAGCCTCCAGGACGGCTGCTTGATCTACAACGTCAAGCTCAGAGGGG
TGAACTTCCCATCCAACGGCCCTGTGATGCAGAAGAAAACACTCGGCTGGGAGGCCAGTACCGAGACCCT
GTACCCCGCTGACGGCGGCCTGGAAGGCAGATGCGACATGGCCCTGAAGCTCGTGGGCGGGGGCCACCTG
CACTGCAACCTGAAGACCACATACAGATCCAAGAAACCCGCTAAGAACCTCAAGATGCCAGGAGTAAGTT
TAAACATATATATACTAACTAACCCTGATTATTTAAATTTTCAGGTCTACTTTGTGGACCGCAGACTGGA
AAGAATCAAGGAGGCCGACAATGAGACCTACGTCGAGCAGCACGAGGTGGCTGTGGCCAGATACTGCGAC
CTCCCTAGCAAACTGGGGCACAAACTTAATGGCATGGACGAGCTGTACAAGTAAGCGCCGGTCGCTACCA
TTACCAACTTGTCTGGTGTCAAAAATAATAGGGGCCGCTGTCATCAGAGTAAGTTTAAACTGAGTTCTAC
TAACTAACGAGTAATATTTAAATTTTCAGCATCTCGCGCCCGTGCCTCTGACTTCTAAGTCCAATTACTC
TTCAACATCCCTACATGCTCTTTCTCCCTGTGCTCCCACCCCCTATTTTTGTTATTATCAAAAAACTTCT
CTTAATTTCTTTGTTTTTTAGCTTCTTTTAAGTCACCTCTAACAATGAAATTGTGTAGATTCAAAAATAG
AATTAATTCGTAATAAAAAGTCGAAAAAAATTGTGCTCCCTCCCCCCATTAATAATAATTCTATCCCAAA
ATCTACACAATGTTCTGTGTACACTTCTTATGTTTTTTACTTCTGATAAATTTTTTTGAAACATCATAGA
AAAAACCGCACACAAAATACCTTATCATATGTTACGTTTCAGTTTATGACCGCAATTTTTATTTCTTCGC
ACGTCTGGGCCTCTCATGACGTCAAATCATGCTCATCGTGAAAAAGTTTTGGAGTATTTTTGGAATTTTT
CAATCAAGTGAAAGTTTATGAAATTAATTTTCCTGCTTTTGCTTTTTGGGGTTTCCCCTATTGTTTGTCA
AGATTTCGAGGACGGCGTTTTTCTTGCTAAAATCACAAGTATTGATGAGCACGATGCAAGAAAGATCGGA
AGAAGGTTTGGGTTTGAGGCTCAGTGGAAGGTGAGTAGAAGTTGATAATTTGAAAGTGGAGTAGTGTCTA
TGGGGTTTTTGCCTTAAATGACAGAATACATTCCCAATATACCAAACATAACTGTTTCCTACTAGTCGGC
CGTACGGGCCCTTTCGTCTCGCGCGTTTCGGTGATGACGGTGAAAACCTCTGACACATGCAGCTCCCGGA
GACGGTCACAGCTTGTCTGTAAGCGGATGCCGGGAGCAGACAAGCCCGTCAGGGCGCGTCAGCGGGTGTT
GGCGGGTGTCGGGGCTGGCTTAACTATGCGGCATCAGAGCAGATTGTACTGAGAGTGCACCATATGCGGT
GTGAAATACCGCACAGATGCGTAAGGAGAAAATACCGCATCAGGCGGCCTTAAGGGCCTCGTGATACGCC
TATTTTTATAGGTTAATGTCATGATAATAATGGTTTCTTAGACGTCAGGTGGCACTTTTCGGGGAAATGT
GCGCGGAACCCCTATTTGTTTATTTTTCTAAATACATTCAAATATGTATCCGCTCATGAGACAATAACCC
TGATAAATGCTTCAATAATATTGAAAAAGGAAGAGTATGAGTATTCAACATTTCCGTGTCGCCCTTATTC
CCTTTTTTGCGGCATTTTGCCTTCCTGTTTTTGCTCACCCAGAAACGCTGGTGAAAGTAAAAGATGCTGA
AGATCAGTTGGGTGCACGAGTGGGTTACATCGAACTGGATCTCAACAGCGGTAAGATCCTTGAGAGTTTT
CGCCCCGAAGAACGTTTTCCAATGATGAGCACTTTTAAAGTTCTGCTATGTGGCGCGGTATTATCCCGTA
TTGACGCCGGGCAAGAGCAACTCGGTCGCCGCATACACTATTCTCAGAATGACTTGGTTGAGTACTCACC
AGTCACAGAAAAGCATCTTACGGATGGCATGACAGTAAGAGAATTATGCAGTGCTGCCATAACCATGAGT
GATAACACTGCGGCCAACTTACTTCTGACAACGATCGGAGGACCGAAGGAGCTAACCGCTTTTTTGCACA
ACATGGGGGATCATGTAACTCGCCTTGATCGTTGGGAACCGGAGCTGAATGAAGCCATACCAAACGACGA
GCGTGACACCACGATGCCTGTAGCAATGGCAACAACGTTGCGCAAACTATTAACTGGCGAACTACTTACT
CTAGCTTCCCGGCAACAATTAATAGACTGGATGGAGGCGGATAAAGTTGCAGGACCACTTCTGCGCTCGG
CCCTTCCGGCTGGCTGGTTTATTGCTGATAAATCTGGAGCCGGTGAGCGTGGGTCTCGCGGTATCATTGC
AGCACTGGGGCCAGATGGTAAGCCCTCCCGTATCGTAGTTATCTACACGACGGGGAGTCAGGCAACTATG
GATGAACGAAATAGACAGATCGCTGAGATAGGTGCCTCACTGATTAAGCATTGGTAACTGTCAGACCAAG
TTTACTCATATATACTTTAGATTGATTTAAAACTTCATTTTTAATTTAAAAGGATCTAGGTGAAGATCCT
TTTTGATAATCTCATGACCAAAATCCCTTAACGTGAGTTTTCGTTCCACTGAGCGTCAGACCCCGTAGAA
AAGATCAAAGGATCTTCTTGAGATCCTTTTTTTCTGCGCGTAATCTGCTGCTTGCAAACAAAAAAACCAC
CGCTACCAGCGGTGGTTTGTTTGCCGGATCAAGAGCTACCAACTCTTTTTCCGAAGGTAACTGGCTTCAG
CAGAGCGCAGATACCAAATACTGTTCTTCTAGTGTAGCCGTAGTTAGGCCACCACTTCAAGAACTCTGTA
GCACCGCCTACATACCTCGCTCTGCTAATCCTGTTACCAGTGGCTGCTGCCAGTGGCGATAAGTCGTGTC
TTACCGGGTTGGACTCAAGACGATAGTTACCGGATAAGGCGCAGCGGTCGGGCTGAACGGGGGGTTCGTG
CACACAGCCCAGCTTGGAGCGAACGACCTACACCGAACTGAGATACCTACAGCGTGAGCTATGAGAAAGC
GCCACGCTTCCCGAAGGGAGAAAGGCGGACAGGTATCCGGTAAGCGGCAGGGTCGGAACAGGAGAGCGCA
CGAGGGAGCTTCCAGGGGGAAACGCCTGGTATCTTTATAGTCCTGTCGGGTTTCGCCACCTCTGACTTGA
GCGTCGATTTTTGTGATGCTCGTCAGGGGGGCGGAGCCTATGGAAAAACGCCAGCAACGCGGCCTTTTTA
CGGTTCCTGGCCTTTTGCTGGCCTTTTGCTCACATGTTCTTTCCTGCGTTATCCCCTGATTCTGTGGATA
ACCGTATTACCGCCTTTGAGTGAGCTGATACCGCTCGCCGCAGCCGAACGACCGAGCGCAGCGAGTCAGT
GAGCGATGAAGCGGAAGAGCGCCCAATACGCAAACCGCCTCTCCCCGCGCGTTGGCCGATTCATTAATGC
AGCTGGCACGACAGGTTTCCCGACTGGAAAGCGGGCAGTGAGCGCAACGCAATTAATGTGAGTTAGCTCA
CTCATTAGGCACCCCAGGCTTTACACTTTATGCTTCCGGCTCGTATGTTGTGTGGAATTGTGAGCGGATA
ACAATT
Features (pLannotate 1.2.2; 14 found; start..end, strand, type, name):
    152..169     -  misc_feature   MCS (fragment): pUC18/19 multiple cloning site
   3261..3279    -  CDS            lacZα (fragment): LacZα fragment of β-galactosidase; lacZ fragment
   3434..3484    +  CDS            mEGFP (fragment): monomeric enhanced GFP, optimized with synthetic introns for expression in C. elegans
   3491..4321    +  CDS            mNeptune2.5: mNeptune2.5 is a basic (constitutively fluorescent) red fluorescent protein published in 2014, derived from Entacmaea quadricolor. It is reported to be a rapidly-maturing monomer with moderate acid sensitivity.
   4918..5070    +  CDS            aex-5 (fragment): AEX5_CAEEL - Also known as kpc-3 From Caenorhabditis elegans.
   5198..5233    +  CDS            rop (fragment): Rop protein, which maintains plasmids at low copy number; rop
   5335..5434    +  misc_feature   bom (fragment): basis of mobility region from pBR322
   5532..5636    +  promoter       AmpR promoter: bla
   5637..6497    +  CDS            AmpR: β-lactamase; bla; confers resistance to ampicillin, carbenicillin, and related antibiotics
   6668..7256    +  rep_origin     ori: high-copy-number ColE1/pMB1/pBR322/pUC origin of replication
   7439..7531    +  CDS            lacI (fragment): lac repressor; lacI; The lac repressor binds to the lac operator to inhibit transcription in E. coli. This inhibition can be relieved by adding lactose or isopropyl-β-D-thiogalactopyranoside (IPTG).
   7544..7565    +  protein_bind   CAP binding site: CAP binding activates transcription in the presence of cAMP. E. coli catabolite activator protein
   7580..7610    +  promoter       lac promoter: promoter for the E. coli lac operon
   7618..7634    +  protein_bind   lac operator: The lac repressor binds to the lac operator to inhibit transcription in E. coli. This inhibition can be relieved by adding lactose or isopropyl-β-D-thiogalactopyranoside (IPTG). lac repressor encoded by lacI
