[The description below was written by a language model from this plasmid's Addgene catalogue record and pLannotate feature annotations shown in this document.]
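Description:
pEY138 is a C. elegans expression plasmid built on the pPD95.62 worm reporter backbone, made as one of the neural reporter constructs associated with the NeuroPAL multicolor atlas for whole-brain neuronal identification. It is propagated in E. coli using a high-copy ColE1/pUC-type origin and selected with ampicillin through the bla (AmpR) gene and its own promoter. Remnants of the pUC-derived cloning region (lac promoter, lac operator, CAP binding site, and short lacZα, lacI, rop and bom fragments) are also annotated but are backbone leftovers with no role in the reporter's function.

The insert, introduced by Gibson cloning, is tol-1(3k), which the name suggests is roughly 3 kb of regulatory sequence from the C. elegans tol-1 gene. The automated feature table does not annotate this region, but there is an unannotated stretch of about 3 kb between the multiple cloning site fragment and the lacZα fragment, upstream of the fluorophore, which is consistent with the promoter sitting there. Downstream lies the complete mNeptune2.5 coding sequence, a monomeric, rapidly maturing far-red fluorescent protein derived from Entacmaea quadricolor. A short match to worm-optimised GFP immediately precedes it, probably a backbone remnant. The catalogue describes expression as nuclear, although no nuclear localisation signal is annotated in the table. A short aex-5 match follows the reporter; the record does not name the 3' UTR.

The construct is used to label the nuclei of tol-1-expressing neurons in transgenic worms, contributing one colour channel to combinatorial neuron identification; the specific expression pattern is not given in the record, which defers to the NeuroPAL publication.
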