Addgene plasmid #223485: pEY138
Purpose: tol-1(3k) fluorescent neural reporter driving nuclear mNeptune2.5 expression (refer to NeuroPAL paper for expression)
Depositing lab: Oliver Hobert & Eviatar Yemini. Depositing organization: Columbia University. Publication: NeuroPAL: A Multicolor Atlas for Whole-Brain Neuronal Identification in C. elegans. Yemini E, Lin A, Nejatbakhsh A, Varol E, Sun R, Mena GE, Samuel ADT, Paninski L, Venkatachalam V, Hobert O. Cell. 2021 Jan 7;184(1):272-288.e11. doi: 10.1016/j.cell.2020.12.012. Epub 2020 Dec 29. PubMed 33378642.
Backbone
  Vector backbone: pPD95.62
  Vector type: Worm Expression
Growth in bacteria
  Bacterial resistance: Ampicillin, 100 μg/mL
  Growth temperature: 37°C
  Growth strain: DH5alpha
  Copy number: Unknown
Gene/Insert
  Gene/Insert name: tol-1(3k)
  Species: C. elegans (nematode)
  Entrez Gene: tol-1 (a.k.a. CELE_C07F11.1)
  Cloning method: Gibson Cloning
Terms and licenses: Academic/Nonprofit Terms; Industry Terms: Not Available to Industry
How to cite: pEY138 was a gift from Oliver Hobert & Eviatar Yemini (Addgene plasmid # 223485 ; http://n2t.net/addgene:223485 ; RRID:Addgene_223485)
